>Addgene plasmid #42200 | Venus-G protein Gamma 5 | addgene partial sequence | sequence record 60965 | BGH-rev 5'-TAGAAGGCACAGTCGAGG-3'
TCTAGACTACAAAAGGAGCAGACTTTCTGGGGCCTGAAGGGATTTGTACTTGAAGATACTCCAGTCAGCA
GAGGGTCATGTTGAGCATTCTGCAGACAGAACTGTTTCAAATCTGCAGCTGCCTGGGAAACCTTCACCCG
ATTGAGCCCGGCCTCCAGCCGGAGCTGTTGAACCACTTTTTTCATAGCCGCGACGCTAGAAGAACCCGAC
ATGCCTCCACCGGATCCGCCGGCGGTGATATAGACGTTGTGGCTGTTGTAGTTGTACTCCAGCTTGTGCC
CCAGGATGTTGCCGTCCTCCTTGAAGTCGATGCCCTTCAGCTCGATGCGGTTCACCAGGGTGTCGCCCTC
GAACTTCACCTCGGCGCGGGTCTTGTAGTTGCCGTCGTCCTTGAAGAAGATGGTGCGCTCCTGGACGTAG
CCTTCGGGCATGGCGGACTTGAAGAAGTCGTGCTGCTTCATGTGGTCGGGGTAGCGGGCGAAGCACTGCA
GGCCGTAGCCCAGGGTGGTCACGAGGGTGGGCCAGGGCACGGGCAGCTTGCCGGTGGTGCAGATCAGCTT
CAGGGTCAGCTTGCCGTAGGTGGCATCGCCCTCGCCCTCGCCGGACACGCTGAACTTGTGGCCGTTTACG
TCGCCGTCCAGCTCGACCAGGATGGGTACCACCCCGGTGAACAGCTCCTCGCCCTTGCTCACCATGGTGG
TACCAAGCTTAAGTTTAAACGCTAGCCAGCTTGGGTCTCCCTATAGTGAGTCGTATTAATTTCGATAAGC
CAGTAAGCAGTGGGTTCTCTAGTTAGCCAGAGAGCTCTGCTTATATAGACCTCCCACCGTACACGCCTAC
CGCCCATTTGCGTCAATGGGGCGGAGTTGTTACGACATTTTGGAAAGTCCCGTTGATT
