[The description below was written by a language model from this plasmid's Addgene catalogue record.]
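Description:
Venus-G protein Gamma 5 is a mammalian expression plasmid built on the pcDNA3.1 backbone, with a recorded total size of 5631 bp. It is maintained in E. coli as a high-copy plasmid under ampicillin selection. It also carries a neomycin resistance marker, so transfected mammalian cells can be selected with G418 to obtain stable lines.

The insert is a codon-optimized, 204 bp coding sequence for the rat G protein gamma 5 subunit (Gng5), cloned between KpnI and XbaI sites that both remain intact. Expression is driven by the CMV promoter, a strong constitutive promoter in most mammalian cell types. The T7 and BGH sequencing primers listed are consistent with the standard pcDNA3.1 arrangement, in which the cloning site lies between a T7 priming site and the bovine growth hormone polyadenylation region.

The gamma subunit is tagged at its N terminus, which leaves free the C terminus where gamma subunits are normally lipid-modified for membrane attachment. The record gives the tag as Venus(1-155), which is an N-terminal fragment of the yellow fluorescent protein rather than the full-length protein. Fragments of this kind are typically used in bimolecular fluorescence complementation, where fluorescence appears only when a partner carrying the complementary Venus fragment is brought close. However, the record does not name a partner construct. The stated total size also only accommodates the gamma 5 insert on top of the backbone, so the sizes may not account for the tag.

The associated publication concerns translocation of G protein beta-gamma complexes upon receptor activation. This suggests the plasmid is used for live-cell imaging of the localization and movement of gamma 5-containing complexes.
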