Addgene plasmid #42200: Venus-G protein Gamma 5
Depositing lab: Narasimhan Gautam. Depositing organization: Washington University in Saint Louis. Publication: All G protein betagamma complexes are capable of translocation on receptor activation. Ajith Karunarathne WK, O'Neill PR, Martinez-Espinosa PL, Kalyanaraman V, Gautam N. Biochem Biophys Res Commun. 2012 May 11;421(3):605-11. doi: 10.1016/j.bbrc.2012.04.054. Epub 2012 Apr 19. PubMed 22538369.
Backbone
  Vector backbone: pcDNA3.1
  Backbone manufacturer: Invitrogen
  Backbone size w/o insert (bp): 5428
  Total vector size (bp): 5631
  Vector type: Mammalian Expression
  Selectable markers: Neomycin (select with G418)
Growth in bacteria
  Bacterial resistance: Ampicillin, 100 μg/mL
  Growth temperature: 37°C
  Growth strain: DH5alpha
  Copy number: High Copy
Gene/Insert
  Gene/Insert name: Gamma 5 (alt name: Gng5)
  Species: R. norvegicus (rat)
  Insert size (bp): 204
  Mutation: codon-optimized
  GenBank ID: NM_024377.1
  Entrez Gene: Gng5
  Promoter: CMV
  Tag / fusion protein: Venus(1-155) (N terminal on insert)
  Cloning method: Restriction Enzyme; 5′ cloning site KpnI (not destroyed); 3′ cloning site XbaI (not destroyed)
  Sequencing primers: 5′ T7 primer; 3′ BGH primer
Terms and licenses: Academic/Nonprofit Terms; Industry Terms: Not Available to Industry
How to cite: Venus-G protein Gamma 5 was a gift from Narasimhan Gautam (Addgene plasmid # 42200 ; http://n2t.net/addgene:42200 ; RRID:Addgene_42200)
